>Addgene plasmid #208986 | pDONR221-kcnk3b | addgene full sequence | sequence record 413266 | Addgene NGS Result
GTTTTCCCAGTCACGACGTTGTAAAACGACGGCCAGTCTTAAGCTCGGGCCCCAAATAATGATTTTATTT
TGACTGATAGTGACCTGTTCGTTGCAACAAATTGATGAGCAATGCTTTTTTATAATGCCAACTTTGTACA
AAAAAGCAGGCTTCACCATGAAGAGGCAAAACGTGCGGACACTCGCCTTAATCATCTGCACTTTGTCCTA
TTTGCTCATCGGAGCGGGAGTTTTCGACGCTCTCGAGTCAAAGCAAGAGAAAAGCCAGAAGGGCAGACTC
GACTACCGCAAATTCCTGCTCATGCATAAATACAACCTCACCAGGCTTGACTTTGATCAGATTGAGAAGG
TCGTGTTGCTTCTGAAGCCCCACAAAGCAGGAGTCCAGTGGAAGTTCTCCGGGTCTTTCTATTTCGCCAT
CACTGTGATTACAACCATAGGTTATGGCCATGCCGCCCCCAGTACGGATGCCGGTAAGGCATTCTGCATG
GGGTATGCACTTCTGGGCATCCCCCTCACCCTGGTGATGTTCCAGAGCCTGGGCGAACGCATTAACACCT
TCGTCCGCTTCCTGTTGCACAAAGCCAAGAAATGCATGGGCCTGCGGCGGCCGGAAGTCTCCATGGCCAA
CATGGTGATCATCGGCTTTTTCTCCTGCGTCAGCACCTTGTGCATAGGAGCAGCTGCCTTTTCCCACTAC
GAAGGTTGGACCTTTTTCCATGCCTTCTACTACTGCTTCATCACCCTCACCACCATCGGTTTTGGCGACT
ACGTAGCCCTACAAAAGGACAACGCTCTCCAGAACGACCCTCATTACGTGGCCTTCAGTTTTGTCTACAT
TCTGATGGGCCTCACAGTCATCGGTGCTTTCCTCAATTTAGTGGTGCTACGCTTCATGACCATGAACACA
GAGGACGAGAGAAGAGATGCCGAGCAGAGAGCGCTGCTCTCCAAAGATAAACACCAAGGTCCAGTATTAC
GCCGTGCAGAACCTCCGAGCCCATCCGCTGTGGGCCGAGACAAAAGACGAGGGCTGAAGAGCGTCTACGC
CGAGGTGCTCCACTTCCAGACGGTGTGCTCCTGCCTGTGGTACAGAAGCCGAGAGAAATTGGTCATCCTC
CCACAGGATCTGTCATTCACTGATGCGCTTATGGAGCAAGGAGATGTATCGCCCCATCACTTCTTCGAAA
ACGGCCCTACGGGCTGCGTGTGTAACCCTCAACGCTGCTCGGCCATTAGCACTGTGTCTGCTGACCTGAG
AAACATCTCGCCGTTCAGGCTCTTCTCCAAAAGACGCAGCTCTGTCTGAGACCCAGCTTTCTTGTACAAA
GTTGGCATTATAAGAAAGCATTGCTTATCAATTTGTTGCAACGAACAGGTCACTATCAGTCAAAATAAAA
TCATTATTTGCCATCCAGCTGATATCCCCTATAGTGAGTCGTATTACATGGTCATAGCTGTTTCCTGGCA
GCTCTGGCCCGTGTCTCAAAATCTCTGATGTTACATTGCACAAGATAAAAATATATCATCATGAACAATA
AAACTGTCTGCTTACATAAACAGTAATACAAGGGGTGTTATGAGCCATATTCAACGGGAAACGTCGAGGC
CGCGATTAAATTCCAACATGGATGCTGATTTATATGGGTATAAATGGGCTCGCGATAATGTCGGGCAATC
AGGTGCGACAATCTATCGCTTGTATGGGAAGCCCGATGCGCCAGAGTTGTTTCTGAAACATGGCAAAGGT
AGCGTTGCCAATGATGTTACAGATGAGATGGTCAGACTAAACTGGCTGACGGAATTTATGCCTCTTCCGA
CCATCAAGCATTTTATCCGTACTCCTGATGATGCATGGTTACTCACCACTGCGATCCCCGGAAAAACAGC
ATTCCAGGTATTAGAAGAATATCCTGATTCAGGTGAAAATATTGTTGATGCGCTGGCAGTGTTCCTGCGC
CGGTTGCATTCGATTCCTGTTTGTAATTGTCCTTTTAACAGCGATCGCGTATTTCGTCTCGCTCAGGCGC
AATCACGAATGAATAACGGTTTGGTTGATGCGAGTGATTTTGATGACGAGCGTAATGGCTGGCCTGTTGA
ACAAGTCTGGAAAGAAATGCATAAACTTTTGCCATTCTCACCGGATTCAGTCGTCACTCATGGTGATTTC
TCACTTGATAACCTTATTTTTGACGAGGGGAAATTAATAGGTTGTATTGATGTTGGACGAGTCGGAATCG
CAGACCGATACCAGGATCTTGCCATCCTATGGAACTGCCTCGGTGAGTTTTCTCCTTCATTACAGAAACG
GCTTTTTCAAAAATATGGTATTGATAATCCTGATATGAATAAATTGCAGTTTCATTTGATGCTCGATGAG
TTTTTCTAATCAGAATTGGTTAATTGGTTGTAACACTGGCAGAGCATTACGCTGACTTGACGGGACGGCG
CAAGCTCATGACCAAAATCCCTTAACGTGAGTTACGCGTCGTTCCACTGAGCGTCAGACCCCGTAGAAAA
GATCAAAGGATCTTCTTGAGATCCTTTTTTTCTGCGCGTAATCTGCTGCTTGCAAACAAAAAAACCACCG
CTACCAGCGGTGGTTTGTTTGCCGGATCAAGAGCTACCAACTCTTTTTCCGAAGGTAACTGGCTTCAGCA
GAGCGCAGATACCAAATACTGTTCTTCTAGTGTAGCCGTAGTTAGGCCACCACTTCAAGAACTCTGTAGC
ACCGCCTACATACCTCGCTCTGCTAATCCTGTTACCAGTGGCTGCTGCCAGTGGCGATAAGTCGTGTCTT
ACCGGGTTGGACTCAAGACGATAGTTACCGGATAAGGCGCAGCGGTCGGGCTGAACGGGGGGTTCGTGCA
CACAGCCCAGCTTGGAGCGAACGACCTACACCGAACTGAGATACCTACAGCGTGAGCTATGAGAAAGCGC
CACGCTTCCCGAAGGGAGAAAGGCGGACAGGTATCCGGTAAGCGGCAGGGTCGGAACAGGAGAGCGCACG
AGGGAGCTTCCAGGGGGAAACGCCTGGTATCTTTATAGTCCTGTCGGGTTTCGCCACCTCTGACTTGAGC
GTCGATTTTTGTGATGCTCGTCAGGGGGGCGGAGCCTATGGAAAAACGCCAGCAACGCGGCCTTTTTACG
GTTCCTGGCCTTTTGCTGGCCTTTTGCTCACATGTTCTTTCCTGCGTTATCCCCTGATTCTGTGGATAAC
CGTATTACCGCCTTTGAGTGAGCTGATACCGCTCGCCGCAGCCGAACGACCGAGCGCAGCGAGTCAGTGA
GCGAGGAAGCGGAAGAGCGCCCAATACGCAAACCGCCTCTCCCCGCGCGTTGGCCGATTCATTAATGCAG
CTGGCACGACAGGTTTCCCGACTGGAAAGCGGGCAGTGAGCGCAACGCAATTAATACGCGTACCGCTAGC
CAGGAAGAGTTTGTAGAAACGCAAAAAGGCCATCCGTCAGGATGGCCTTCTGCTTAGTTTGATGCCTGGC
AGTTTATGGCGGGCGTCCTGCCCGCCACCCTCCGGGCCGTTGCTTCACAACGTTCAAATCCGCTCCCGGC
GGATTTGTCCTACTCAGGAGAGCGTTCACCGACAAACAACAGATAAAACGAAAGGCCCAGTCTTCCGACT
GAGCCTTTCGTTTTATTTGATGCCTGGCAGTTCCCTACTCTCGCGTTAACGCTAGCATGGAT
Features (pLannotate 1.2.2; 10 found; start..end, strand, type, name):
      1..37      -  CDS            lacZα (fragment): LacZα fragment of β-galactosidase; lacZ fragment
     53..152     +  protein_bind   attL1: mutant version of attL; recombination site for the Gateway® LR reaction LR Clonase™
    158..1306    +  CDS            KCNK3: KCNK3_HUMAN - Also known as TASK, TASK1. Experimental evidence at protein level: Swiss-Prot protein existence level 1. pH-dependent, voltage-insensitive, background potassium channel protein. Rectification direction results from potassium ion concentration on either side of the membrane. Acts as an outward rectifier when external potassium concentration is low. When external potassium concentration is high, current is inward. From Homo sapiens (Human).
   1311..1410    -  protein_bind   attL2: mutant version of attL; recombination site for the Gateway® LR reaction LR Clonase™
   1428..1446    -  promoter       T7 promoter: promoter for bacteriophage T7 RNA polymerase
   1580..2389    +  CDS            KanR: aminoglycoside phosphotransferase; aph(3')-Ia; confers resistance to kanamycin in bacteria or G418 (Geneticin®) in eukaryotes
   2536..3124    +  rep_origin     ori: high-copy-number ColE1/pMB1/pBR322/pUC origin of replication
   3307..3399    +  CDS            lacI (fragment): lac repressor; lacI; The lac repressor binds to the lac operator to inhibit transcription in E. coli. This inhibition can be relieved by adding lactose or isopropyl-β-D-thiogalactopyranoside (IPTG).
   3454..3481    -  terminator     rrnB T2 terminator: transcription terminator T2 from the E. coli rrnB gene
   3613..3656    +  terminator     rrnB T1 terminator: Escherichia coli rrnB; transcription terminator T1 from the E. coli rrnB gene
