[The description below was written by a language model from this plasmid's Addgene catalogue record and pLannotate feature annotations shown in this document.]
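Description:
pDONR221-kcnk3b is a Gateway entry clone built in the Invitrogen pDONR221 backbone (spelled "pDORN221" in the record), carrying the zebrafish (Danio rerio) two-pore domain potassium channel gene kcnk3b, also known as si:ch211-283f6.10. It is a small bacterial cloning plasmid of about 3.7 kb, maintained at high copy in E. coli through a ColE1/pUC-type origin and selected with kanamycin via an aminoglycoside phosphotransferase (KanR) gene. Short lacZα and lacI fragments and the rrnB T1 and T2 transcription terminators are backbone remnants; the terminators help insulate the cloning site from read-through transcription.

The 1,149 bp insert sits on the forward strand between attL1 and attL2, the recombination sites produced when a PCR product is introduced by Gateway cloning, which also allow the insert to be transferred into destination vectors by an LR reaction. The automated annotation labels the insert as human KCNK3 (TASK-1), a pH-dependent, voltage-insensitive background potassium channel. This reflects protein-level similarity to the human homologue, since the catalogue entry identifies the sequence as the zebrafish gene. A T7 promoter lies just beyond attL2 and is oriented on the reverse strand, pointing back into the insert, so T7 RNA polymerase would transcribe the strand complementary to the coding sequence and yield antisense RNA. This fits the stated purpose of riboprobe generation, presumably for detecting kcnk3b transcripts by in situ hybridisation in zebrafish embryos, in keeping with the gene expression survey with which the plasmid is associated. M13 forward and reverse primer sites flank the cassette for sequence verification.
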