Addgene plasmid #208986: pDONR221-kcnk3b
Purpose: Riboprobe generation
Depositing lab: GuangJun Zhang. Depositing organization: Purdue University. Publication: Evolution of two-pore domain potassium channels and their gene expression in zebrafish embryos. Park SJ, Silic MR, Staab PL, Chen J, Zackschewski EL, Zhang G. Dev Dyn. 2024 Jan 25. doi: 10.1002/dvdy.690. PubMed 38270285.
Backbone
  Vector backbone: pDORN221
  Backbone manufacturer: Invitrogen
  Backbone size w/o insert (bp): 2554
  Total vector size (bp): 3703
  Vector type: Cloning
Growth in bacteria
  Bacterial resistance: Kanamycin, 50 μg/mL
  Growth temperature: 37°C
  Growth strain: DH5alpha
  Copy number: High Copy
Gene/Insert
  Gene/Insert name: kcnk3b (alt name: si:ch211-283f6.10)
  Species: D. rerio (zebrafish)
  Insert size (bp): 1149
  GenBank ID: XM_694909.8
  Entrez Gene: kcnk3b (a.k.a. si:ch211-283f6.10)
  Promoter: T7
  Cloning method: Gateway Cloning
  Sequencing primers: 5′ M13F; 3′ M13R
Terms and licenses: Academic/Nonprofit Terms; Industry Terms: Not Available to Industry
How to cite: pDONR221-kcnk3b was a gift from GuangJun Zhang (Addgene plasmid # 208986 ; http://n2t.net/addgene:208986 ; RRID:Addgene_208986)
